Addgene plasmid #207850: pHLsec-dasTMPRSS2
Purpose: Expresses directed activation strategy TMPRSS2 in mammalian cells, such as HEK293F- or CHO-cells
Depositing lab: Ingrid De Meester. Depositing organization: Universiteit Antwerpen. Publication: Human Transmembrane Serine Protease 2 (TMPRSS2) on Human Seminal Fluid Extracellular Vesicles Is Proteolytically Active. Verhulst E, De Bruyn M, Berckmans P, Sim Y, Augustyns K, Pintelon I, Berg M, Van Wielendaele P, Lambeir AM, Sterckx YG, Nelissen I, De Meester I. J Extracell Vesicles. 2025 Mar;14(3):e70061. doi: 10.1002/jev2.70061. PubMed 40091430.
Backbone
  Vector backbone: pHL-sec
  Backbone manufacturer: Edith Yvonne Jones Lab
  Backbone size w/o insert (bp): 4656
  Total vector size (bp): 5808
  Vector type: Mammalian Expression
Growth in bacteria
  Bacterial resistance: Ampicillin, 100 μg/mL
  Growth temperature: 37°C
  Growth strain: DH5alpha
  Copy number: High Copy
Gene/Insert
  Gene/Insert name: transmembrane serine protease 2 (alt name: PRSS10)
  Species: H. sapiens (human)
  Insert size (bp): 1152
  Mutation: deleted amino acid 1-108, S251D R252D Q253D S254D R255D
  GenBank ID: 7113
  Entrez Gene: TMPRSS2 (a.k.a. PRSS10)
  Promoter: CAG
  Tag / fusion protein: AviTag, 8xHIS tag (C terminal on insert)
  Cloning method: Gibson Cloning
  Sequencing primers: 5′ GGGATCCTTCCCAGCCCTGGG; 3′ TGAATTATCGCGATACTAGTCTCG
Terms and licenses: Academic/Nonprofit Terms; Industry Terms: Not Available to Industry
How to cite: pHLsec-dasTMPRSS2 was a gift from Ingrid De Meester (Addgene plasmid # 207850 ; http://n2t.net/addgene:207850 ; RRID:Addgene_207850)
