[The description below was written by a language model from this plasmid's Addgene catalogue record and pLannotate feature annotations shown in this document.]
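Description:
pHLsec-dasTMPRSS2 is a mammalian expression plasmid built on the pHL-sec backbone, designed for production of a soluble, engineered form of human transmembrane serine protease 2 (TMPRSS2, also called PRSS10) in cell lines such as HEK293F or CHO. It is maintained in E. coli as a high-copy plasmid through a ColE1/pUC-type origin and selected with ampicillin via the β-lactamase gene and its native promoter. Remnants of the lac promoter/operator region and a lacI fragment are annotated in the bacterial portion of the backbone. The catalogue lists a total size of about 5.8 kb, close to the 5,865 nt sequenced record.

Expression is driven by the CAG promoter, annotated here as its component parts: the CMV immediate-early enhancer, the chicken β-actin promoter and a chimeric β-actin/β-globin intron. Transcripts are terminated by a rabbit β-globin polyadenylation signal, and the short HBB fragments flagged on either side of the insert most likely reflect β-globin-derived flanking sequence of this cassette rather than a coding payload. The insert lacks amino acids 1–108 and carries the substitutions S251D, R252D, Q253D, S254D and R255D. These changes underlie the "directed activation strategy" named in the record, though the activation mechanism is not spelled out there. pHL-sec vectors are generally used for secreted expression, but no signal peptide is annotated in the feature table. The protein carries a C-terminal AviTag, which allows site-specific biotinylation, and an 8xHis tag for metal-affinity purification; only part of the His tag was detected by annotation. The construct is suited to producing recombinant TMPRSS2 for purification and enzymatic study.
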