Features (pLannotate 1.2.2; 15 found; start..end, strand, type, name):
      4..383     +  enhancer       CMV enhancer: human cytomegalovirus immediate early enhancer
    385..662     +  promoter       chicken β-actin promoter: No description available
    663..1679    +  intron         chimeric intron: chimera between introns from chicken β-actin and rabbit β-globin
   1677..1775    +  CDS            HBB (fragment): HBB_LEPEU - Experimental evidence at protein level: Swiss-Prot protein existence level 1. Involved in oxygen transport from the lung to the various peripheral tissues. From Lepus europaeus (European hare).
   1821..3020    +  CDS            TMPRSS2 (fragment): TMPS2_HUMAN - Also known as PRSS10. Experimental evidence at protein level: Swiss-Prot protein existence level 1. (Microbial infection) Facilitates human coronaviruses SARS- CoV and SARS-CoV-2 infections via two independent mechanisms, proteolytic cleavage of ACE2 receptor which promotes viral uptake, and cleavage of coronavirus spike glycoproteins which activates the glycoprotein for host cell entry (PubMed:24227843, PubMed:32142651, PubMed:32404436). Proteolytically cleaves and activates the spike glycoproteins of human coronavirus 229E (HCoV-229E) and human coronavirus EMC (HCoV-EMC) and th
   3087..3103    +  CDS            6xHis (fragment): 6xHis affinity tag
   3139..3213    +  CDS            HBB (fragment): HBB_PONPY - Experimental evidence at transcript level: Swiss-Prot protein existence level 2. Involved in oxygen transport from the lung to the various peripheral tissues. From Pongo pygmaeus (Bornean orangutan).
   3284..3339    +  polyA_signal   β-globin poly(A) signal: rabbit β-globin polyadenylation signal (Gil and Proudfoot, 1987)
   3724..3740    -  protein_bind   lac operator: The lac repressor binds to the lac operator to inhibit transcription in E. coli. This inhibition can be relieved by adding lactose or isopropyl-β-D-thiogalactopyranoside (IPTG). lac repressor encoded by lacI
   3748..3778    -  promoter       lac promoter: promoter for the E. coli lac operon
   3793..3814    -  protein_bind   CAP binding site: CAP binding activates transcription in the presence of cAMP. E. coli catabolite activator protein
   3830..3931    -  CDS            lacI (fragment): LACI_ECOLI - Experimental evidence at protein level: Swiss-Prot protein existence level 1. Repressor of the lactose operon. Binds allolactose as an inducer. From Escherichia coli (strain K12).
   4114..4702    -  rep_origin     ori: high-copy-number ColE1/pMB1/pBR322/pUC origin of replication
   4873..5733    -  CDS            AmpR: β-lactamase; bla; confers resistance to ampicillin, carbenicillin, and related antibiotics
   5734..5838    -  promoter       AmpR promoter: bla
>Addgene plasmid #207850 | pHLsec-dasTMPRSS2 | addgene full sequence | sequence record 419957 | Addgene NGS Result
GTCGACATTGATTATTGACTAGTTATTAATAGTAATCAATTACGGGGTCATTAGTTCATAGCCCATATAT
GGAGTTCCGCGTTACATAACTTACGGTAAATGGCCCGCCTGGCTGACCGCCCAACGACCCCCGCCCATTG
ACGTCAATAATGACGTATGTTCCCATAGTAACGCCAATAGGGACTTTCCATTGACGTCAATGGGTGGAGT
ATTTACGGTAAACTGCCCACTTGGCAGTACATCAAGTGTATCATATGCCAAGTACGCCCCCTATTGACGT
CAATGACGGTAAATGGCCCGCCTGGCATTATGCCCAGTACATGACCTTATGGGACTTTCCTACTTGGCAG
TACATCTACGTATTAGTCATCGCTATTACCATGGTCGAGGTGAGCCCCACGTTCTGCTTCACTCTCCCCA
TCTCCCCCCCCTCCCCACCCCCAATTTTGTATTTATTTATTTTTTAATTATTTTGTGCAGCGATGGGGGC
GGGGGGGGGGGGGGGGCGCGCGCCGGGGGGGGGGGGGSGGGGSGAGGGGCGGGGCGGGGCGAGGCGGAGA
GGTGCGGCGGCAGCCAATCAGAGCGGCGCGCTCCGAAAGTTTCCTTTTATGGCGAGGCGGCGGCGGCGGC
GGCCCTATAAAAAGCGAAGCGCGCGGCGGGCGGGAGTCGCTGCGCGCTGCCTTCGCCCCGTGCCCCGCTC
CGCCGCCGCCTCGCGCCGCCCGCCCCGGCTCTGACTGACCGCGTTACTCCCACAGGTGAGCGGGCGGGAC
GGCCCTTCTCCTCCGGGCTGTAATTAGCGCTTGGTTTAATGACGGCTTGTTTCTTTTCTGTGGCTGCGTG
AAAGCCTTGAGGGGCTCCGGGAGGGCCCTTTGTGCGGGGGGAGCGGCTCGGGGGGTGCGTGCGTGTGTGT
GTGCGTGGGGAGCGCCGCGTGCGGCTCCGCGCTGCCCGGCGGCTGTGAGCGCTGCGGGCGCGGCGCGGGG
CTTTGTGCGCTCCGCAGTGTGCGCGAGGGGAGCGCGGCCGGGGGCGGTGCCCCGCGGTGCGGGGGGGGCT
GCGAGGGGAACAAAGGCTGCGTGCGGGGTGTGTGCGTGGGGGGGTGAGCAGGGGGTGTGGGCGCGTCGGT
CGGGCTGCAACCCCCCCTGCACCCCCCTCCCCGAGTTGCTGAGCACGGCCCGGCTTCGGGTGCGGGGCTC
CGTACGGGGCGTGGCGCGGGGCTCGCCGTGCCGGGCGGGGGGTGGCGGCAGGTGGGGGTGCCGGGCGGGG
CGGGGCCGCCTCGGGCCGGGGAGGGCTCGGGGGAGGGGCGCGGCGGCCCCCGGAGCGCCGGCGGCTGTCG
AGGCGCGGCGAGCCGCAGCCATTGCCTTTTATGGTAATCGTGCGAGAGGGCGCAGGGACTTCCTTTGTCC
CAAATCTGTGCGGAGCCGAAATCTGGGAGGCGCCGCCGCACCCCCTCTAGCGGGCGCGGGGCGAAGCGGT
GCGGCGCCGGCAGGAAGGAAATGGGCGGGGAGGGCCTTCGTGCGTCGCCGCGCCGCCGTCCCCTTCTCCC
TCTCCAGCCTCGGGGCTGTCCGCGGGGGGACGGCTGCCTTCGGGGGGGACGGGGCAGGGCGGGGTTCGGC
TTCTGGCGTGTGACCGGCGGCTCTAGAGCCTCTGCTAACCATGTTCATGCCTTCTTCTTTTTCCTACAGC
TCCTGGGCAACGTGCTGGTTATTGTGCTGTCTCATCATTTTGGCAAAGAATTGCGGCCGTCTCAGGCCGA
ATTCAAGCTTGCCACCATGGGGATCCTTCCCAGCCCTGGGATGCCTGCGCTGCTCTCCCTCGTGAGCCTT
CTCTCCGTGCTGCTGATGGGTTGCGTAGCTGAAACCGGTGTGAAGTTCATGGGCAGCAAGTGCTCCAACT
CTGGGATAGAGTGCGACTCCTCAGGTACCTGCATCAACCCCTCTAACTGGTGTGATGGCGTGTCACACTG
CCCCGGCGGGGAGGACGAGAATCGGTGTGTTCGCCTCTACGGACCAAACTTCATCCTTCAGGTGTACTCA
TCTCAGAGGAAGTCCTGGCACCCTGTGTGCCAAGACGACTGGAACGAGAACTACGGGCGGGCGGCCTGCA
GGGACATGGGCTATAAGAATAATTTTTACTCTAGCCAAGGAATAGTGGATGACAGCGGATCCACCAGCTT
TATGAAACTGAACACAAGTGCCGGCAATGTCGATATCTATAAAAAACTGTACCACAGTGATGCCTGTTCT
TCAAAAGCAGTGGTTTCTTTACGCTGTATAGCCTGCGGGGTCAACTTGAACTCAGACGACGATGACAAGA
TTGTGGGCGGCGAGAGCGCGCTCCCGGGGGCCTGGCCCTGGCAGGTCAGCCTGCACGTCCAGAACGTCCA
CGTGTGCGGAGGCTCCATCATCACCCCCGAGTGGATCGTGACAGCCGCCCACTGCGTGGAAAAACCTCTT
AACAATCCATGGCATTGGACGGCATTTGCGGGGATTTTGAGACAATCTTTCATGTTCTATGGAGCCGGAT
ACCAAGTAGAAAAAGTGATTTCTCATCCAAATTATGACTCCAAGACCAAGAACAATGACATTGCGCTGAT
GAAGCTGCAGAAGCCTCTGACTTTCAACGACCTAGTGAAACCAGTGTGTCTGCCCAACCCAGGCATGATG
CTGCAGCCAGAACAGCTCTGCTGGATTTCCGGGTGGGGGGCCACCGAGGAGAAAGGGAAGACCTCAGAAG
TGCTGAACGCTGCCAAGGTGCTTCTCATTGAGACACAGAGATGCAACAGCAGATATGTCTATGACAACCT
GATCACACCAGCCATGATCTGTGCCGGCTTCCTGCAGGGGAACGTCGATTCTTGCCAGGGTGACAGTGGA
GGGCCTCTGGTCACTTCGAAGAACAATATCTGGTGGCTGATAGGGGATACAAGCTGGGGTTCTGGCTGTG
CCAAAGCTTACAGACCAGGAGTGTACGGGAATGTGATGGTATTCACGGACTGGATTTATCGACAAATGAG
GGCAGACGGCGGTTCGGGTCTGAACGACATCTTTGAGGCGCAAAAGATTGAATGGCACGAAGGTCGCACC
AAACACCACCATCACCATCACCACCACTAATAGTGACTCGAGACTAGTATCGCGATAATTCACTCCTCAG
GTGCAGGCTGCCTATCAGAAGGTGGTGGCTGGTGTGGCCAATGCCCTGGCTCACAAATACCACTGAGATC
TTTTTCCCTCTGCCAAAAATTATGGGGACATCATGAAGCCCCTTGAGCATCTGACTTCTGGCTAATAAAG
GAAATTTATTTTCATTGCAATAGTGTGTTGGAATTTTTTGTGTCTCTCACTCGGAAGGACATATGGGAGG
GCAAATCATTTAAAACATCAGAATGAGTATTTGGTTTAGAGTTTGGCAACATATGCCCATATGCTGGCTG
CCATGAACAAAGGTTGGCTATAAAGAGGTCATCAGTATATGAAACAGCCCCCTGCTGTCCATTCCTTATT
CCATAGAAAAGCCTTGACTTGAGGTTAGATTTTTTTTATATTTTGTTTTGTGTTATTTTTTTCTTTAACA
TCCCTAAAATTTTCCTTACATGTTTTACTAGCCAGATTTTTCCTCCTCTCCTGACTACTCCCAGTCATAG
CTGTCCCTCTTCTCTTATGGAGATCCCTCGACCTGCAGCCCAAGCTTGGCGTAATCATGGTCATAGCTGT
TTCCTGTGTGAAATTGTTATCCGCTCACAATTCCACACAACATACGAGCCGGAAGCATAAAGTGTAAAGC
CTGGGGTGCCTAATGAGTGAGCTAACTCACATTAATTGCGTTGCGCTCACTGCCCGCTTTCCAGTCGGGA
AACCTGTCGTGCCAGCGGATCGATCCGCTGCATTAATGAATCGGCCAACGCGCGGGGAGAGGCGGTTTGC
GTATTGGGCGCTCTTCCGCTTCCTCGCTCACTGACTCGCTGCGCTCGGTCGTTCGGCTGCGGCGAGCGGT
ATCAGCTCACTCAAAGGCGGTAATACGGTTATCCACAGAATCAGGGGATAACGCAGGAAAGAACATGTGA
GCAAAAGGCCAGCAAAAGGCCAGGAACCGTAAAAAGGCCGCGTTGCTGGCGTTTTTCCATAGGCTCCGCC
CCCCTGACGAGCATCACAAAAATCGACGCTCAAGTCAGAGGTGGCGAAACCCGACAGGACTATAAAGATA
CCAGGCGTTTCCCCCTGGAAGCTCCCTCGTGCGCTCTCCTGTTCCGACCCTGCCGCTTACCGGATACCTG
TCCGCCTTTCTCCCTTCGGGAAGCGTGGCGCTTTCTCATAGCTCACGCTGTAGGTATCTCAGTTCGGTGT
AGGTCGTTCGCTCCAAGCTGGGCTGTGTGCACGAACCCCCCGTTCAGCCCGACCGCTGCGCCTTATCCGG
TAACTATCGTCTTGAGTCCAACCCGGTAAGACACGACTTATCGCCACTGGCAGCAGCCACTGGTAACAGG
ATTAGCAGAGCGAGGTATGTAGGCGGTGCTACAGAGTTCTTGAAGTGGTGGCCTAACTACGGCTACACTA
GAAGAACAGTATTTGGTATCTGCGCTCTGCTGAAGCCAGTTACCTTCGGAAAAAGAGTTGGTAGCTCTTG
ATCCGGCAAACAAACCACCGCTGGTAGCGGTGGTTTTTTTGTTTGCAAGCAGCAGATTACGCGCAGAAAA
AAAGGATCTCAAGAAGATCCTTTGATCTTTTCTACGGGGTCTGACGCTCAGTGGAACGAAAACTCACGTT
AAGGGATTTTGGTCATGAGATTATCAAAAAGGATCTTCACCTAGATCCTTTTAAATTAAAAATGAAGTTT
TAAATCAATCTAAAGTATATATGAGTAAACTTGGTCTGACAGTTACCAATGCTTAATCAGTGAGGCACCT
ATCTCAGCGATCTGTCTATTTCGTTCATCCATAGTTGCCTGACTCCCCGTCGTGTAGATAACTACGATAC
GGGAGGGCTTACCATCTGGCCCCAGTGCTGCAATGATACCGCGAGACCCACGCTCACCGGCTCCAGATTT
ATCAGCAATAAACCAGCCAGCCGGAAGGGCCGAGCGCAGAAGTGGTCCTGCAACTTTATCCGCCTCCATC
CAGTCTATTAATTGTTGCCGGGAAGCTAGAGTAAGTAGTTCGCCAGTTAATAGTTTGCGCAACGTTGTTG
CCATTGCTACAGGCATCGTGGTGTCACGCTCGTCGTTTGGTATGGCTTCATTCAGCTCCGGTTCCCAACG
ATCAAGGCGAGTTACATGATCCCCCATGTTGTGCAAAAAAGCGGTTAGCTCCTTCGGTCCTCCGATCGTT
GTCAGAAGTAAGTTGGCCGCAGTGTTATCACTCATGGTTATGGCAGCACTGCATAATTCTCTTACTGTCA
TGCCATCCGTAAGATGCTTTTCTGTGACTGGTGAGTACTCAACCAAGTCATTCTGAGAATAGTGTATGCG
GCGACCGAGTTGCTCTTGCCCGGCGTCAATACGGGATAATACCGCGCCACATAGCAGAACTTTAAAAGTG
CTCATCATTGGAAAACGTTCTTCGGGGCGAAAACTCTCAAGGATCTTACCGCTGTTGAGATCCAGTTCGA
TGTAACCCACTCGTGCACCCAACTGATCTTCAGCATCTTTTACTTTCACCAGCGTTTCTGGGTGAGCAAA
AACAGGAAGGCAAAATGCCGCAAAAAAGGGAATAAGGGCGACACGGAAATGTTGAATACTCATACTCTTC
CTTTTTCAATATTATTGAAGCATTTATCAGGGTTATTGTCTCATGAGCGGATACATATTTGAATGTATTT
AGAAAAATAAACAAATAGGGGTTCCGCGCACATTTCCCCGAAAAGTGCCACCTGG
